Addgene plasmid #227998: pRS416-ADH1p-TID-FKBP-HA3
Purpose: Expresses TurboID-FKBP fusion from ADH1 promoter; yeast BioID
Depositing lab: Joseph Reese. Depositing organization: Pennsylvania State University. Publication: Characterization of BioID tagging systems in budding yeast and exploring the interactome of the Ccr4-Not complex. Pfannenstein J, Tyryshkin M, Gulden ME, Doud EH, Mosley AL, Reese JC. G3 (Bethesda). 2024 Sep 13:jkae221. doi: 10.1093/g3journal/jkae221. PubMed 39271111.
Backbone
  Vector backbone: pRS416
  Vector type: Yeast Expression
  Selectable markers: URA3
Growth in bacteria
  Bacterial resistance: Ampicillin, 100 μg/mL
  Growth temperature: 37°C
  Growth strain: DH5alpha
  Copy number: High Copy
Gene/Insert
  Gene/Insert name: TurboID-FKBP
  Species: Other
  Promoter: ADH1
  Tag / fusion protein: HA tag (C terminal on insert)
  Cloning method: Ligation Independent Cloning
Terms and licenses: Academic/Nonprofit Terms; Industry Terms: Not Available to Industry
How to cite: pRS416-ADH1p-TID-FKBP-HA3 was a gift from Joseph Reese (Addgene plasmid # 227998 ; http://n2t.net/addgene:227998 ; RRID:Addgene_227998)
