[The description below was written by a language model from this plasmid's Addgene catalogue record and pLannotate feature annotations shown in this document.]
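Description:
pRS416-ADH1p-TID-FKBP-HA3 is a yeast expression plasmid built on the pRS416 shuttle backbone for proximity-dependent biotinylation (BioID) experiments in budding yeast. In Saccharomyces cerevisiae it is maintained through a CEN6/ARS element, which gives stable centromeric, low-copy inheritance. It is selected through the URA3 auxotrophic marker, which can also be counterselected with 5-fluoroorotic acid. In E. coli it replicates from a high-copy ColE1/pUC-type origin and is selected by ampicillin resistance (bla). The backbone also carries pBluescript-derived remnants: an f1 origin, lacZα and lac promoter/operator fragments, and flanking T7 and T3 promoters around the cloning site.

The payload is a single open reading frame driven by the S. cerevisiae ADH1 promoter, generally used for strong constitutive expression. The first module is annotated as E. coli birA, consistent with TurboID, the engineered BirA-derived biotin ligase that releases reactive biotinyl-AMP and labels nearby proteins. This is fused to an FKBP domain. The annotation software matched that domain to DmrB, the F36V variant of FKBP12, but the catalogue entry calls it only FKBP, so the exact variant should be checked against the sequence. A C-terminal triple HA epitope allows detection of the fusion. No yeast transcription terminator is annotated downstream of the tag, and the record does not say what provides termination.

FKBP domains are commonly used for ligand-induced recruitment to a partner protein, but the record does not describe such a partner or the intended scheme. The stated purpose is simply TurboID-FKBP expression for yeast BioID, in the context of a study that compared BioID tagging systems and examined the Ccr4-Not complex interactome.
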