Features (pLannotate 1.2.2; 23 found; start..end, strand, type, name):
    789..893     -  promoter       AmpR promoter: bla
    930..1433    +  misc_feature   CEN/ARS: S. cerevisiae CEN6 centromere fused to an autonomously replicating sequence
   1501..1536    +  CDS            rop (fragment): Rop protein, which maintains plasmids at low copy number; rop
   1638..1687    +  misc_feature   bom (fragment): basis of mobility region from pBR322
   1695..1910    +  promoter       URA3 promoter: S. cerevisiae URA3
   1911..2714    +  CDS            URA3: orotidine-5'-phosphate decarboxylase, required for uracil biosynthesis; S. cerevisiae URA3; yeast auxotrophic marker, counterselectable with 5-fluoroorotic acid (5-FOA)
   2793..2844    +  misc_feature   bom (fragment): basis of mobility region from pBR322
   2872..3300    -  rep_origin     f1 ori (sequence partly withheld): f1 bacteriophage origin of replication; arrow indicates direction of (+) strand synthesis
   3304..3459    -  CDS            lacZα (fragment): LacZα fragment of β-galactosidase; lacZ fragment
   3467..3485    +  promoter       T7 promoter: promoter for bacteriophage T7 RNA polymerase
   3623..4324    +  promoter       ADH1 promoter: S. cerevisiae ADH1; promoter for alcohol dehydrogenase 1
   4325..4345    -  misc_feature   MCS (fragment): pBluescript multiple cloning site
   4376..5335    +  CDS            birA: BIRA_ECOLI - Also known as bioR, dhbB. Experimental evidence at protein level: Swiss-Prot protein existence level 1. Acts both as a biotin--[acetyl-CoA-carboxylase] ligase and a biotin-operon repressor. In the presence of ATP, BirA activates biotin to form the BirA-biotinyl-5'-adenylate (BirA-bio-5'-AMP or holoBirA) complex. HoloBirA can either transfer the biotinyl moiety to the biotin carboxyl carrier protein (BCCP) subunit of acetyl-CoA carboxylase, or bind to the biotin operator site and inhibit transcription of the operon. From Escherichia coli (strain K12).
   5360..5680    +  CDS            DmrB: F36V mutant of FK506-binding protein FKBP12 binds synthetic ligands that do not bind wild-type FKBP
   5684..5773    +  CDS            3xHA: three tandem HA epitope tags
   5780..5809    -  misc_feature   MCS (fragment): pBluescript multiple cloning site
   5822..5840    -  promoter       T3 promoter: promoter for bacteriophage T3 RNA polymerase
   5885..5901    -  protein_bind   lac operator: The lac repressor binds to the lac operator to inhibit transcription in E. coli. This inhibition can be relieved by adding lactose or isopropyl-β-D-thiogalactopyranoside (IPTG). lac repressor encoded by lacI
   5909..5939    -  promoter       lac promoter: promoter for the E. coli lac operon
   5954..5975    -  protein_bind   CAP binding site: CAP binding activates transcription in the presence of cAMP. E. coli catabolite activator protein
   5988..6080    -  CDS            lacI (fragment): lac repressor; lacI; The lac repressor binds to the lac operator to inhibit transcription in E. coli. This inhibition can be relieved by adding lactose or isopropyl-β-D-thiogalactopyranoside (IPTG).
   6263..6851    -  rep_origin     ori: high-copy-number ColE1/pMB1/pBR322/pUC origin of replication
   7022..788     -  CDS            AmpR (across the origin): β-lactamase; bla; confers resistance to ampicillin, carbenicillin, and related antibiotics
>Addgene plasmid #227998 | pRS416-ADH1p-TID-FKBP-HA3 | addgene full sequence | sequence record 453635 | Addgene NGS Result
CCCGTCGTGTAGATAACTACGATACGGGAGGGCTTACCATCTGGCCCCAGTGCTGCAATGATACCGCGAG
ACCCACGCTCACCGGCTCCAGATTTATCAGCAATAAACCAGCCAGCCGGAAGGGCCGAGCGCAGAAGTGG
TCCTGCAACTTTATCCGCCTCCATCCAGTCTATTAATTGTTGCCGGGAAGCTAGAGTAAGTAGTTCGCCA
GTTAATAGTTTGCGCAACGTTGTTGCCATTGCTACAGGCATCGTGGTGTCACGCTCGTCGTTTGGTATGG
CTTCATTCAGCTCCGGTTCCCAACGATCAAGGCGAGTTACATGATCCCCCATGTTGTGCAAAAAAGCGGT
TAGCTCCTTCGGTCCTCCGATCGTTGTCAGAAGTAAGTTGGCCGCAGTGTTATCACTCATGGTTATGGCA
GCACTGCATAATTCTCTTACTGTCATGCCATCCGTAAGATGCTTTTCTGTGACTGGTGAGTACTCAACCA
AGTCATTCTGAGAATAGTGTATGCGGCGACCGAGTTGCTCTTGCCCGGCGTCAATACGGGATAATACCGC
GCCACATAGCAGAACTTTAAAAGTGCTCATCATTGGAAAACGTTCTTCGGGGCGAAAACTCTCAAGGATC
TTACCGCTGTTGAGATCCAGTTCGATGTAACCCACTCGTGCACCCAACTGATCTTCAGCATCTTTTACTT
TCACCAGCGTTTCTGGGTGAGCAAAAACAGGAAGGCAAAATGCCGCAAAAAAGGGAATAAGGGCGACACG
GAAATGTTGAATACTCATACTCTTCCTTTTTCAATATTATTGAAGCATTTATCAGGGTTATTGTCTCATG
AGCGGATACATATTTGAATGTATTTAGAAAAATAAACAAATAGGGGTTCCGCGCACATTTCCCCGAAAAG
TGCCACCTGGGTCCTTTTCATCACGTGCTATAAAAATAATTATAATTTAAATTTTTTAATATAAATATAT
AAATTAAAAATAGAAAGTAAAAAAAGAAATTAAAGAAAAAATAGTTTTTGTTTTCCGAAGATGTAAAAGA
CTCTAGGGGGATCGCCAACAAATACTACCTTTTATCTTGCTCTTCCTGCTCTCAGGTATTAATGCCGAAT
TGTTTCATCTTGTCTGTGTAGAAGACCACACACGAAAATCCTGTGATTTTACATTTTACTTATCGTTAAT
CGAATGTATATCTATTTAATCTGCTTTTCTTGTCTAATAAATATATATGTAAAGTACGCTTTTTGTTGAA
ATTTTTTAAACCTTTGTTTATTTTTTTTTCTTCATTCCGTAACTCTTCTACCTTCTTTATTTACTTTCTA
AAATCCAAATACAAAACATAAAAATAAATAAACACAGAGTAAATTCCCAAATTATTCCATCATTAAAAGA
TACGAGGCGCGTGTAAGTTACAGGCAAGCGATCCGTCTAAGAAACCATTATTATCATGACATTAACCTAT
AAAAATAGGCGTATCACGAGGCCCTTTCGTCTCGCGCGTTTCGGTGATGACGGTGAAAACCTCTGACACA
TGCAGCTCCCGGAGACGGTCACAGCTTGTCTGTAAGCGGATGCCGGGAGCAGACAAGCCCGTCAGGGCGC
GTCAGCGGGTGTTGGCGGGTGTCGGGGCTGGCTTAACTATGCGGCATCAGAGCAGATTGTACTGAGAGTG
CACCATACCACCTTTTCAATTCATCATTTTTTTTTTATTCTTTTTTTTGATTTCGGTTTCCTTGAAATTT
TTTTGATTCGGTAATCTCCGAACAGAAGGAAGAACGAAGGAAGGAGCACAGACTTAGATTGGTATATATA
CGCATATGTAGTGTTGAAGAAACATGAAATTGCCCAGTATTCTTAACCCAACTGCACAGAACAAAAACCT
GCAGGAAACGAAGATAAATCATGTCGAAAGCTACATATAAGGAACGTGCTGCTACTCATCCTAGTCCTGT
TGCTGCCAAGCTATTTAATATCATGCACGAAAAGCAAACAAACTTGTGTGCTTCATTGGATGTTCGTACC
ACCAAGGAATTACTGGAGTTAGTTGAAGCATTAGGTCCCAAAATTTGTTTACTAAAAACACATGTGGATA
TCTTGACTGATTTTTCCATGGAGGGCACAGTTAAGCCGCTAAAGGCATTATCCGCCAAGTACAATTTTTT
ACTCTTCGAAGACAGAAAATTTGCTGACATTGGTAATACAGTCAAATTGCAGTACTCTGCGGGTGTATAC
AGAATAGCAGAATGGGCAGACATTACGAATGCACACGGTGTGGTGGGCCCAGGTATTGTTAGCGGTTTGA
AGCAGGCGGCAGAAGAAGTAACAAAGGAACCTAGAGGCCTTTTGATGTTAGCAGAATTGTCATGCAAGGG
CTCCCTATCTACTGGAGAATATACTAAGGGTACTGTTGACATTGCGAAGAGCGACAAAGATTTTGTTATC
GGCTTTATTGCTCAAAGAGACATGGGTGGAAGAGATGAAGGTTACGATTGGTTGATTATGACACCCGGTG
TGGGTTTAGATGACAAGGGAGACGCATTGGGTCAACAGTATAGAACCGTGGATGATGTGGTCTCTACAGG
ATCTGACATTATTATTGTTGGAAGAGGACTATTTGCAAAGGGAAGGGATGCTAAGGTAGAGGGTGAACGT
TACAGAAAAGCAGGCTGGGAAGCATATTTGAGAAGATGCGGCCAGCAAAACTAAAAAACTGTATTATAAG
TAAATGCATGTATACTAAACTCACAAATTAGAGCTTCAATTTAATTATATCAGTTATTACCCTATGCGGT
GTGAAATACCGCACAGATGCGTAAGGAGAAAATACCGCATCAGGAAATTGTAAGCGTTAATATTTTGTTA
AAATTCGCGTTAAATTTTTGTTAAATCAGCTCATTTTTTAACCAATAGGCCGAAATCGGCAAAATCCCTT
ATAAATCAAAAGAATAGACCGAGATAGGGT
[37 nt withheld, positions 2971-3007]
AAAGAACGTGGACTCCAACGTCAAAGG
[49 nt withheld, positions 3035-3083]
T
[91 nt withheld, positions 3085-3175]
G
[124 nt withheld, positions 3177-3300]
CCATTCGCCATTCAGGCTGCGCAACTGTTGGGAAGGGCGATCGGTGCGGGCCTCTTCGCTATTACGCCAG
CTGGCGAAAGGGGGATGTGCTGCAAGGCGATTAAGTTGGGTAACGCCAGGGTTTTCCCAGTCACGACGTT
GTAAAACGACGGCCAGTGAGCGCGCGTAATACGACTCACTATAGGGCGAATTGGGTACCAAGGGAACTTT
ACACTTCTCCTATGCACATATATTAATTAAAGTCCAATGCTAGTAGAGAAGGGGGGTAACACCCCTCCGC
GCTCTTTTCCGATTTTTTTCTAAACCGTGGAATATTTCGGATATCCTTTTGTTGTTTCCGGGTGTACAAT
ATGGACTTCCTCTTTTCTGGCAACCAAACCCATACATCGGGATTCCTATAATACCTTCGTTGGTCTCCCT
AACATGTAGGTGGCGGAGGGGAGATATACAATAGAACAGATACCAGACAAGACATAATGGGCTAAACAAG
ACTACACCAATTACACTGCCTCATTGATGGTGGTACATAACGAACTAATACTGTAGCCCTAGACTTGATA
GCCATCATCATATCGAAGTTTCACTACCCTTTTTCCATTTGCCATCTATTGAAGTAATAATAGGCGCATG
CAACTTCTTTTCTTTTTTTTTCTTTTCTCTCTCCCCCGTTGTTGTCTCACCATATCCGCAATGACAAAAA
AATGATGGAAGACACTAAAGGAAAAAATTAACGACAAAGACAGCACCAACAGATGTCGTTGTTCCAGAGC
TGATGAGGGGTATCTCGAAGCACACGAAACTTTTTCCTTCCTTCATTCACGCACACTACTCTCTAATGAG
CAACGGTATACGGCCTTCCTTCCAGTTACTTGAATTTGAAATAAACAAAAGTTTGCTGTCTTGCTATCAA
GTATAAATAGACCTGCAATTATTAATCTTTTGTTTCCTCGTCATTGTTCTCGTTCCCTTTCTTCCTTGTT
TCTTTTTCTGCACAATATTTCAAGCTATACCAAGCATACAATCAGTCGACGGTATCGATAAGCTTAAAAT
GGCAAGAGATCCGCCTGTGGCCACGATGAAAGATAACACGGTTCCCTTAAAATTGATAGCCCTTCTTGCC
AATGGTGAGTTTCATTCCGGGGAACAACTTGGCGAAACTCTGGGAATGAGCAGGGCAGCGATTAACAAGC
ATATCCAAACCTTGAGAGACTGGGGAGTAGATGTGTTCACCGTGCCTGGTAAAGGTTATTCTTTGCCGGA
ACCTATCCCTCTATTAAATGCGAAACAGATACTAGGACAACTGGACGGTGGTAGTGTTGCCGTATTGCCG
GTTGTTGACTCAACCAATCAATACTTGCTGGACAGAATTGGCGAACTTAAAAGCGGTGATGCGTGTATTG
CAGAATATCAGCAAGCAGGGAGAGGCTCAAGAGGTAGGAAATGGTTTTCACCTTTTGGCGCCAATCTTTA
CTTAAGTATGTTCTGGCGTTTGAAGAGAGGGCCCGCGGCTATTGGTTTAGGTCCCGTTATCGGGATAGTT
ATGGCTGAAGCGCTACGTAAACTTGGGGCCGACAAGGTCAGAGTGAAGTGGCCTAATGATCTATACTTGC
AAGATAGAAAGCTAGCGGGTATCCTGGTGGAGCTAGCGGGAATCACAGGGGACGCTGCCCAAATAGTAAT
CGGTGCTGGTATAAATGTCGCAATGCGTAGAGTCGAGGAATCAGTGGTGAACCAGGGCTGGATCACGTTG
CAAGAGGCGGGCATAAACCTGGACCGTAACACCCTTGCAGCGACCCTAATAAGAGAACTACGTGCTGCAT
TGGAGCTTTTTGAGCAGGAGGGCCTGGCTCCGTACCTACCCAGGTGGGAGAAATTAGACAATTTCATAAA
CCGTCCAGTCAAACTAATAATTGGAGATAAGGAGATTTTCGGTATTTCTCGTGGGATAGACAAGCAGGGA
GCGTTGTTATTAGAACAGGATGGTGTCATTAAACCTTGGATGGGCGGTGAAATTAGTCTTCGTAGTGCCG
AAAAGGCTAGCGGTTCTGGTGGTGCTAGCGGAGTGCAGGTGGAAACCATCTCCCCAGGAGACGGGCGCAC
CTTCCCCAAGCGCGGCCAGACCTGCGTGGTGCACTACACCGGGATGCTTGAAGATGGAAAGAAATTTGAT
TCCTCCCGGGACAGAAACAAGCCCTTTAAGTTTATGCTAGGCAAGCAGGAGGTGATCCGAGGCTGGGAAG
AAGGGGTTGCCCAGATGAGTGTGGGTCAGAGAGCCAAACTGACTATATCTCCAGATTATGCCTATGGTGC
CACTGGGCACCCAGGCATCATCCCACCACATGCCACTCTCGTCTTCGATGTGGAGCTTCTAAAACTGGAA
ACTTACCCATACGATGTTCCTGACTATGCGGGCTATCCGTATGACGTCCCGGACTATGCAGGATCTTATC
CATATGACGTTCCAGATTACGCTGCTTGATCTAGAGCGGCCGCCACCGCGGTGGAGCTCCAGCTTTTGTT
CCCTTTAGTGAGGGTTAATTGCGCGCTTGGCGTAATCATGGTCATAGCTGTTTCCTGTGTGAAATTGTTA
TCCGCTCACAATTCCACACAACATACGAGCCGGAAGCATAAAGTGTAAAGCCTGGGGTGCCTAATGAGTG
AGCTAACTCACATTAATTGCGTTGCGCTCACTGCCCGCTTTCCAGTCGGGAAACCTGTCGTGCCAGCTGC
ATTAATGAATCGGCCAACGCGCGGGGAGAGGCGGTTTGCGTATTGGGCGCTCTTCCGCTTCCTCGCTCAC
TGACTCGCTGCGCTCGGTCGTTCGGCTGCGGCGAGCGGTATCAGCTCACTCAAAGGCGGTAATACGGTTA
TCCACAGAATCAGGGGATAACGCAGGAAAGAACATGTGAGCAAAAGGCCAGCAAAAGGCCAGGAACCGTA
AAAAGGCCGCGTTGCTGGCGTTTTTCCATAGGCTCCGCCCCCCTGACGAGCATCACAAAAATCGACGCTC
AAGTCAGAGGTGGCGAAACCCGACAGGACTATAAAGATACCAGGCGTTTCCCCCTGGAAGCTCCCTCGTG
CGCTCTCCTGTTCCGACCCTGCCGCTTACCGGATACCTGTCCGCCTTTCTCCCTTCGGGAAGCGTGGCGC
TTTCTCATAGCTCACGCTGTAGGTATCTCAGTTCGGTGTAGGTCGTTCGCTCCAAGCTGGGCTGTGTGCA
CGAACCCCCCGTTCAGCCCGACCGCTGCGCCTTATCCGGTAACTATCGTCTTGAGTCCAACCCGGTAAGA
CACGACTTATCGCCACTGGCAGCAGCCACTGGTAACAGGATTAGCAGAGCGAGGTATGTAGGCGGTGCTA
CAGAGTTCTTGAAGTGGTGGCCTAACTACGGCTACACTAGAAGAACAGTATTTGGTATCTGCGCTCTGCT
GAAGCCAGTTACCTTCGGAAAAAGAGTTGGTAGCTCTTGATCCGGCAAACAAACCACCGCTGGTAGCGGT
GGTTTTTTTGTTTGCAAGCAGCAGATTACGCGCAGAAAAAAAGGATCTCAAGAAGATCCTTTGATCTTTT
CTACGGGGTCTGACGCTCAGTGGAACGAAAACTCACGTTAAGGGATTTTGGTCATGAGATTATCAAAAAG
GATCTTCACCTAGATCCTTTTAAATTAAAAATGAAGTTTTAAATCAATCTAAAGTATATATGAGTAAACT
TGGTCTGACAGTTACCAATGCTTAATCAGTGAGGCACCTATCTCAGCGATCTGTCTATTTCGTTCATCCA
TAGTTGCCTGACTC
